Addgene plasmid #131182: pOVC1_AtPIF6_X
Purpose: Expresses AtPIF6 (Arabidopsis thaliana) followed by restriction sites
Depositing lab: Harald Janovjak. Publication: Engineering Strategy and Vector Library for the Rapid Generation of Modular Light-Controlled Protein-Protein Interactions. Tichy AM, Gerrard EJ, Legrand JMD, Hobbs RM, Janovjak H. J Mol Biol. 2019 May 29. pii: S0022-2836(19)30317-1. doi: 10.1016/j.jmb.2019.05.033. PubMed 31150735.
Backbone
  Vector backbone: pcDNA3.1-
  Backbone manufacturer: Invitrogen
  Backbone size w/o insert (bp): 5318
  Vector type: Mammalian Expression
  Selectable markers: Neomycin (select with G418)
Growth in bacteria
  Bacterial resistance: Ampicillin, 100 μg/mL
  Growth temperature: 37°C
  Growth strain: DH5alpha
  Copy number: High Copy
Gene/Insert
  Gene/Insert name: AtPIF6
  Species: A. thaliana (mustard weed)
  Insert size (bp): 351
  Promoter: CMV
  Cloning method: Restriction Enzyme; 5′ cloning site AgeI (not destroyed); 3′ cloning site AgeI (destroyed during cloning)
  Sequencing primers: 5′ CMV_F (CGCAAATGGGCGGTAGGCGTG); 3′ pcDNA_R (CAACAGATGGCTGGCAAC)
Terms and licenses: Academic/Nonprofit Terms; Industry Terms: Not Available to Industry
How to cite: pOVC1_AtPIF6_X was a gift from Harald Janovjak (Addgene plasmid # 131182 ; http://n2t.net/addgene:131182 ; RRID:Addgene_131182)
