[The description below was written by a language model from this plasmid's Addgene catalogue record and pLannotate feature annotations shown in this document.]
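Description:
pOVC1_AtPIF6_X is a mammalian expression plasmid built on the Invitrogen pcDNA3.1(-) backbone and belongs to a vector library designed for rapid assembly of modular, light-controlled protein-protein interactions. It is propagated in E. coli as a high-copy plasmid through a ColE1/pUC-type origin with ampicillin selection (AmpR under its own bla promoter). It also carries an f1 origin for single-stranded DNA production. For selection in mammalian cells, an SV40 enhancer/early promoter drives the neomycin phosphotransferase gene, terminated by an SV40 poly(A) signal, giving G418 resistance. Short annotated fragments of ble, lacI, lac promoter/operator, an HIV-1 LTR and bom appear to be backbone remnants or chance matches rather than functional parts.

The payload is a fragment of Arabidopsis thaliana PIF6 (phytochrome-interacting factor 6). The insert is listed as 351 bp, of which about 309 bp is annotated as PIF6 coding sequence, so this is a partial domain and not the full-length protein. It sits downstream of the CMV immediate-early enhancer and promoter and is followed by the bGH polyadenylation signal. A T7 promoter between CMV and the insert permits in vitro transcription. As the "_X" in the name and the stated purpose indicate, the PIF6 sequence is followed by restriction sites, so a protein of interest can be cloned in after it, presumably to create a fusion with PIF6 at the N-terminus. PIF6 is generally known as the partner that binds phytochrome B in a red/far-red light-dependent manner, which fits the library's optogenetic aim, although the record does not name the partner. The sequencing-derived and depositor sequences (5,673 and 5,670 nt) have the same feature layout and differ only in their start coordinate and by a few bases.
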