Features (pLannotate 1.2.2; 20 found; start..end, strand, type, name):
     28..80      -  misc_feature   bom (fragment): basis of mobility region from pBR322
    235..614     +  enhancer       CMV enhancer: human cytomegalovirus immediate early enhancer
    615..818     +  promoter       CMV promoter: human cytomegalovirus (CMV) immediate early promoter
    814..847     +  LTR            5' LTR (truncated) (fragment): truncated 5' long terminal repeat (LTR) from HIV-1
    863..881     +  promoter       T7 promoter: promoter for bacteriophage T7 RNA polymerase
    910..1218    +  CDS            PIF6 (fragment): PIF6_ARATH - Also known as BHLH132, EN111, PIL2. Experimental evidence at protein level: Swiss-Prot protein existence level 1. From Arabidopsis thaliana (Mouse-ear cress).
   1270..1494    +  polyA_signal   bGH poly(A) signal: bovine growth hormone polyadenylation signal
   1498..1519    +  promoter       SV40 promoter (fragment): SV40 enhancer and early promoter
   1540..1968    +  rep_origin     f1 ori (sequence partly withheld): f1 bacteriophage origin of replication; arrow indicates direction of (+) strand synthesis
   1982..2311    +  promoter       SV40 promoter: SV40 enhancer and early promoter
   2378..3169    +  CDS            neo: KKA2_KLEPN - Also known as kan, nptII. Experimental evidence at protein level: Swiss-Prot protein existence level 1. Resistance to kanamycin, neomycin, paromomycin, ribostamycin, butirosin and gentamicin B. From Klebsiella pneumoniae.
   3193..3351    +  CDS            ble (fragment): BLE_KLEPN - Experimental evidence at protein level: Swiss-Prot protein existence level 1. Binding protein with a strong affinity to the bleomycin family of antibiotics. Binds to CL990; an antimitotic-antibiotic compound. From Klebsiella pneumoniae.
   3346..3467    +  polyA_signal   SV40 poly(A) signal: SV40 polyadenylation signal
   3540..3556    -  protein_bind   lac operator: The lac repressor binds to the lac operator to inhibit transcription in E. coli. This inhibition can be relieved by adding lactose or isopropyl-β-D-thiogalactopyranoside (IPTG). lac repressor encoded by lacI
   3564..3594    -  promoter       lac promoter: promoter for the E. coli lac operon
   3609..3630    -  protein_bind   CAP binding site: CAP binding activates transcription in the presence of cAMP. E. coli catabolite activator protein
   3643..3735    -  CDS            lacI (fragment): lac repressor; lacI; The lac repressor binds to the lac operator to inhibit transcription in E. coli. This inhibition can be relieved by adding lactose or isopropyl-β-D-thiogalactopyranoside (IPTG).
   3918..4503    -  rep_origin     ori: high-copy-number ColE1/pMB1/pBR322/pUC origin of replication
   4674..5534    -  CDS            AmpR: β-lactamase; bla; confers resistance to ampicillin, carbenicillin, and related antibiotics
   5535..5639    -  promoter       AmpR promoter: bla
>Addgene plasmid #131182 | pOVC1_AtPIF6_X | depositor full sequence | sequence record 251441 | Full Sequence
GACGGATCGGGAGATCTCCCGATCCCCTATGGTGCACTCTCAGTACAATCTGCTCTGATGCCGCATAGTT
AAGCCAGTATCTGCTCCCTGCTTGTGTGTTGGAGGTCGCTGAGTAGTGCGCGAGCAAAATTTAAGCTACA
ACAAGGCAAGGCTTGACCGACAATTGCATGAAGAATCTGCTTAGGGTTAGGCGTTTTGCGCTGCTTCGCG
ATGTACGGGCCAGATATACGCGTTGACATTGATTATTGACTAGTTATTAATAGTAATCAATTACGGGGTC
ATTAGTTCATAGCCCATATATGGAGTTCCGCGTTACATAACTTACGGTAAATGGCCCGCCTGGCTGACCG
CCCAACGACCCCCGCCCATTGACGTCAATAATGACGTATGTTCCCATAGTAACGCCAATAGGGACTTTCC
ATTGACGTCAATGGGTGGAGTATTTACGGTAAACTGCCCACTTGGCAGTACATCAAGTGTATCATATGCC
AAGTACGCCCCCTATTGACGTCAATGACGGTAAATGGCCCGCCTGGCATTATGCCCAGTACATGACCTTA
TGGGACTTTCCTACTTGGCAGTACATCTACGTATTAGTCATCGCTATTACCATGGTGATGCGGTTTTGGC
AGTACATCAATGGGCGTGGATAGCGGTTTGACTCACGGGGATTTCCAAGTCTCCACCCCATTGACGTCAA
TGGGAGTTTGTTTTGGCACCAAAATCAACGGGACTTTCCAAAATGTCGTAACAACTCCGCCCCATTGACG
CAAATGGGCGGTAGGCGTGTACGGTGGGAGGTCTATATAAGCAGAGCTCTCTGGCTAACTAGAGAACCCA
CTGCTTACTGGCTTATCGAAATTAATACGACTCACTATAGGGAGACCCAAGCTGACCATGGCCACCGGTA
TGATGTTCTTACCAACCGATTATTGTTGCAGGTTAAGCGATCAAGAGTATATGGAGCTTGTGTTTGAGAA
TGGCCAGATTCTTGCAAAGGGCCAAAGATCCAACGTTTCTCTGCATAATCAACGTACCAAATCGATCATG
GATTTGTATGAGGCAGAGTATAACGAGGATTTCATGAAGAGTATCATCCATGGTGGTGGTGGTGCCATCA
CAAATCTCGGGGACACGCAGGTTGTTCCACAAAGTCATGTTGCTGCTGCCCATGAAACAAACATGTTGGA
AAGCAATAAACATGTTGACCCCGGTGAATTCTCAGGCTCTGGATCCCCCGGGTAAGTTTAAACCGCTGAT
CAGCCTCGACTGTGCCTTCTAGTTGCCAGCCATCTGTTGTTTGCCCCTCCCCCGTGCCTTCCTTGACCCT
GGAAGGTGCCACTCCCACTGTCCTTTCCTAATAAAATGAGGAAATTGCATCGCATTGTCTGAGTAGGTGT
CATTCTATTCTGGGGGGTGGGGTGGGGCAGGACAGCAAGGGGGAGGATTGGGAAGACAATAGCAGGCATG
CTGGGGATGCGGTGGGCTCTATGGCTTCTGAGGCGGAAAGAACCAGCTGGGGCTCTAGGGGGTATCCCC
[124 nt withheld, positions 1540-1663]
C
[91 nt withheld, positions 1665-1755]
A
[49 nt withheld, positions 1757-1805]
CCTTTGACGTTGGAGTCCACGTTCTTT
[37 nt withheld, positions 1833-1869]
ACCCTATCTCGGTCTATTCTTTTGATTTATAAGGGATTTTGCCGATTTCGGCCTATTGGTTAAAAAATGA
GCTGATTTAACAAAAATTTAACGCGAATTAATTCTGTGGAATGTGTGTCAGTTAGGGTGTGGAAAGTCCC
CAGGCTCCCCAGCAGGCAGAAGTATGCAAAGCATGCATCTCAATTAGTCAGCAACCAGGTGTGGAAAGTC
CCCAGGCTCCCCAGCAGGCAGAAGTATGCAAAGCATGCATCTCAATTAGTCAGCAACCATAGTCCCGCCC
CTAACTCCGCCCATCCCGCCCCTAACTCCGCCCAGTTCCGCCCATTCTCCGCCCCATGGCTGACTAATTT
TTTTTATTTATGCAGAGGCCGAGGCCGCCTCTGCCTCTGAGCTATTCCAGAAGTAGTGAGGAGGCTTTTT
TGGAGGCCTAGGCTTTTGCAAAAAGCTCTCGGGAGCTTGTATATCCATTTTCGGATCTGATCAAGAGACA
GGATGAGGATCGTTTCGCATGATTGAACAAGATGGATTGCACGCAGGTTCTCCGGCCGCTTGGGTGGAGA
GGCTATTCGGCTATGACTGGGCACAACAGACAATCGGCTGCTCTGATGCCGCCGTGTTCCGGCTGTCAGC
GCAGGGGCGCCCGGTTCTTTTTGTCAAGACCGACCTGTCCGGTGCCCTGAATGAACTGCAGGACGAGGCA
GCGCGGCTATCGTGGCTGGCCACGACGGGCGTTCCTTGCGCAGCTGTGCTCGACGTTGTCACTGAAGCGG
GAAGGGACTGGCTGCTATTGGGCGAAGTGCCGGGGCAGGATCTCCTGTCATCTCACCTTGCTCCTGCCGA
GAAAGTATCCATCATGGCTGATGCAATGCGGCGGCTGCATACGCTTGATCCGGCTACCTGCCCATTCGAC
CACCAAGCGAAACATCGCATCGAGCGAGCACGTACTCGGATGGAAGCCGGTCTTGTCGATCAGGATGATC
TGGACGAAGAGCATCAGGGGCTCGCGCCAGCCGAACTGTTCGCCAGGCTCAAGGCGCGCATGCCCGACGG
CGAGGATCTCGTCGTGACCCATGGCGATGCCTGCTTGCCGAATATCATGGTGGAAAATGGCCGCTTTTCT
GGATTCATCGACTGTGGCCGGCTGGGTGTGGCGGACCGCTATCAGGACATAGCGTTGGCTACCCGTGATA
TTGCTGAAGAGCTTGGCGGCGAATGGGCTGACCGCTTCCTCGTGCTTTACGGTATCGCCGCTCCCGATTC
GCAGCGCATCGCCTTCTATCGCCTTCTTGACGAGTTCTTCTGAGCGGGACTCTGGGGTTCGAAATGACCG
ACCAAGCGACGCCCAACCTGCCATCACGAGATTTCGATTCCACCGCCGCCTTCTATGAAAGGTTGGGCTT
CGGAATCGTTTTCCGGGACGCCGGCTGGATGATCCTCCAGCGCGGGGATCTCATGCTGGAGTTCTTCGCC
CACCCCAACTTGTTTATTGCAGCTTATAATGGTTACAAATAAAGCAATAGCATCACAAATTTCACAAATA
AAGCATTTTTTTCACTGCATTCTAGTTGTGGTTTGTCCAAACTCATCAATGTATCTTATCATGTCTGTAT
ACCGTCGACCTCTAGCTAGAGCTTGGCGTAATCATGGTCATAGCTGTTTCCTGTGTGAAATTGTTATCCG
CTCACAATTCCACACAACATACGAGCCGGAAGCATAAAGTGTAAAGCCTGGGGTGCCTAATGAGTGAGCT
AACTCACATTAATTGCGTTGCGCTCACTGCCCGCTTTCCAGTCGGGAAACCTGTCGTGCCAGCTGCATTA
ATGAATCGGCCAACGCGCGGGGAGAGGCGGTTTGCGTATTGGGCGCTCTTCCGCTTCCTCGCTCACTGAC
TCGCTGCGCTCGGTCGTTCGGCTGCGGCGAGCGGTATCAGCTCACTCAAAGGCGGTAATACGGTTATCCA
CAGAATCAGGGGATAACGCAGGAAAGAACATGTGAGCAAAAGGCCAGCAAAAGGCCAGGAACCGTAAAAA
GGCCGCGTTGCTGGCGTTTTTCCATAGGCTCCGCCCCCCTGACGAGCATCACAAAAATCGACGCTCAAGT
CAGAGGTGGCGAAACCCGACAGGACTATAAAGATACCAGGCGTTTCCCCCTGGAAGCTCCCTCGTGCGCT
CTCCTGTTCCGACCCTGCCGCTTACCGGATACCTGTCCGCCTTTCTCCCTTCGGGAAGCGTGGCGCTTTC
TCATAGCTCACGCTGTAGGTATCTCAGTTCGGTGTAGGTCGTTCGCTCCAAGCTGGGCTGTGTGCACGAA
CCCCCCGTTCAGCCCGACCGCTGCGCCTTATCCGGTAACTATCGTCTTGAGTCCAACCCGGTAAGACACG
ACTTATCGCCACTGGCAGCAGCCACTGGTAACAGGATTAGCAGAGCGAGGTATGTAGGCGGTGCTACAGA
GTTCTTGAAGTGGTGGCCTAACTACGGCTACACTAGAAGAACAGTATTTGGTATCTGCGCTCTGCTGAAG
CCAGTTACCTTCGGAAAAAGAGTTGGTAGCTCTTGATCCGGCAAACAAACCACCGCTGGTAGCGGTTTTT
TTGTTTGCAAGCAGCAGATTACGCGCAGAAAAAAAGGATCTCAAGAAGATCCTTTGATCTTTTCTACGGG
GTCTGACGCTCAGTGGAACGAAAACTCACGTTAAGGGATTTTGGTCATGAGATTATCAAAAAGGATCTTC
ACCTAGATCCTTTTAAATTAAAAATGAAGTTTTAAATCAATCTAAAGTATATATGAGTAAACTTGGTCTG
ACAGTTACCAATGCTTAATCAGTGAGGCACCTATCTCAGCGATCTGTCTATTTCGTTCATCCATAGTTGC
CTGACTCCCCGTCGTGTAGATAACTACGATACGGGAGGGCTTACCATCTGGCCCCAGTGCTGCAATGATA
CCGCGAGACCCACGCTCACCGGCTCCAGATTTATCAGCAATAAACCAGCCAGCCGGAAGGGCCGAGCGCA
GAAGTGGTCCTGCAACTTTATCCGCCTCCATCCAGTCTATTAATTGTTGCCGGGAAGCTAGAGTAAGTAG
TTCGCCAGTTAATAGTTTGCGCAACGTTGTTGCCATTGCTACAGGCATCGTGGTGTCACGCTCGTCGTTT
GGTATGGCTTCATTCAGCTCCGGTTCCCAACGATCAAGGCGAGTTACATGATCCCCCATGTTGTGCAAAA
AAGCGGTTAGCTCCTTCGGTCCTCCGATCGTTGTCAGAAGTAAGTTGGCCGCAGTGTTATCACTCATGGT
TATGGCAGCACTGCATAATTCTCTTACTGTCATGCCATCCGTAAGATGCTTTTCTGTGACTGGTGAGTAC
TCAACCAAGTCATTCTGAGAATAGTGTATGCGGCGACCGAGTTGCTCTTGCCCGGCGTCAATACGGGATA
ATACCGCGCCACATAGCAGAACTTTAAAAGTGCTCATCATTGGAAAACGTTCTTCGGGGCGAAAACTCTC
AAGGATCTTACCGCTGTTGAGATCCAGTTCGATGTAACCCACTCGTGCACCCAACTGATCTTCAGCATCT
TTTACTTTCACCAGCGTTTCTGGGTGAGCAAAAACAGGAAGGCAAAATGCCGCAAAAAAGGGAATAAGGG
CGACACGGAAATGTTGAATACTCATACTCTTCCTTTTTCAATATTATTGAAGCATTTATCAGGGTTATTG
TCTCATGAGCGGATACATATTTGAATGTATTTAGAAAAATAAACAAATAGGGGTTCCGCGCACATTTCCC
CGAAAAGTGCCACCTGACGTC
