Features (pLannotate 1.2.2; 20 found; start..end, strand, type, name):
    141..520     +  enhancer       CMV enhancer: human cytomegalovirus immediate early enhancer
    521..724     +  promoter       CMV promoter: human cytomegalovirus (CMV) immediate early promoter
    720..753     +  LTR            5' LTR (truncated) (fragment): truncated 5' long terminal repeat (LTR) from HIV-1
    769..787     +  promoter       T7 promoter: promoter for bacteriophage T7 RNA polymerase
    816..1124    +  CDS            PIF6 (fragment): PIF6_ARATH - Also known as BHLH132, EN111, PIL2. Experimental evidence at protein level: Swiss-Prot protein existence level 1. From Arabidopsis thaliana (Mouse-ear cress).
   1176..1400    +  polyA_signal   bGH poly(A) signal: bovine growth hormone polyadenylation signal
   1404..1425    +  promoter       SV40 promoter (fragment): SV40 enhancer and early promoter
   1446..1874    +  rep_origin     f1 ori (sequence partly withheld): f1 bacteriophage origin of replication; arrow indicates direction of (+) strand synthesis
   1888..2217    +  promoter       SV40 promoter: SV40 enhancer and early promoter
   2284..3075    +  CDS            neo: KKA2_KLEPN - Also known as kan, nptII. Experimental evidence at protein level: Swiss-Prot protein existence level 1. Resistance to kanamycin, neomycin, paromomycin, ribostamycin, butirosin and gentamicin B. From Klebsiella pneumoniae.
   3099..3257    +  CDS            ble (fragment): BLE_KLEPN - Experimental evidence at protein level: Swiss-Prot protein existence level 1. Binding protein with a strong affinity to the bleomycin family of antibiotics. Binds to CL990; an antimitotic-antibiotic compound. From Klebsiella pneumoniae.
   3252..3373    +  polyA_signal   SV40 poly(A) signal: SV40 polyadenylation signal
   3446..3462    -  protein_bind   lac operator: The lac repressor binds to the lac operator to inhibit transcription in E. coli. This inhibition can be relieved by adding lactose or isopropyl-β-D-thiogalactopyranoside (IPTG). lac repressor encoded by lacI
   3470..3500    -  promoter       lac promoter: promoter for the E. coli lac operon
   3515..3536    -  protein_bind   CAP binding site: CAP binding activates transcription in the presence of cAMP. E. coli catabolite activator protein
   3549..3641    -  CDS            lacI (fragment): lac repressor; lacI; The lac repressor binds to the lac operator to inhibit transcription in E. coli. This inhibition can be relieved by adding lactose or isopropyl-β-D-thiogalactopyranoside (IPTG).
   3824..4412    -  rep_origin     ori: high-copy-number ColE1/pMB1/pBR322/pUC origin of replication
   4583..5443    -  CDS            AmpR: β-lactamase; bla; confers resistance to ampicillin, carbenicillin, and related antibiotics
   5444..5548    -  promoter       AmpR promoter: bla
   5607..5659    -  misc_feature   bom (fragment): basis of mobility region from pBR322
>Addgene plasmid #131182 | pOVC1_AtPIF6_X | addgene full sequence | sequence record 256841 | Addgene NGS Result
TGTGTTGGAGGTCGCTGAGTAGTGCGCGAGCAAAATTTAAGCTACAACAAGGCAAGGCTTGACCGACAAT
TGCATGAAGAATCTGCTTAGGGTTAGGCGTTTTGCGCTGCTTCGCGATGTACGGGCCAGATATACGCGTT
GACATTGATTATTGACTAGTTATTAATAGTAATCAATTACGGGGTCATTAGTTCATAGCCCATATATGGA
GTTCCGCGTTACATAACTTACGGTAAATGGCCCGCCTGGCTGACCGCCCAACGACCCCCGCCCATTGACG
TCAATAATGACGTATGTTCCCATAGTAACGCCAATAGGGACTTTCCATTGACGTCAATGGGTGGAGTATT
TACGGTAAACTGCCCACTTGGCAGTACATCAAGTGTATCATATGCCAAGTACGCCCCCTATTGACGTCAA
TGACGGTAAATGGCCCGCCTGGCATTATGCCCAGTACATGACCTTATGGGACTTTCCTACTTGGCAGTAC
ATCTACGTATTAGTCATCGCTATTACCATGGTGATGCGGTTTTGGCAGTACATCAATGGGCGTGGATAGC
GGTTTGACTCACGGGGATTTCCAAGTCTCCACCCCATTGACGTCAATGGGAGTTTGTTTTGGCACCAAAA
TCAACGGGACTTTCCAAAATGTCGTAACAACTCCGCCCCATTGACGCAAATGGGCGGTAGGCGTGTACGG
TGGGAGGTCTATATAAGCAGAGCTCTCTGGCTAACTAGAGAACCCACTGCTTACTGGCTTATCGAAATTA
ATACGACTCACTATAGGGAGACCCAAGCTGACCATGGCCACCGGTATGATGTTCTTACCAACCGATTATT
GTTGCAGGTTAAGCGATCAAGAGTATATGGAGCTTGTGTTTGAGAATGGCCAGATTCTTGCAAAGGGCCA
AAGATCCAACGTTTCTCTGCATAATCAACGTACCAAATCGATCATGGATTTGTATGAGGCAGAGTATAAC
GAGGATTTCATGAAGAGTATCATCCATGGTGGTGGTGGTGCCATCACAAATCTCGGGGACACGCAGGTTG
TTCCACAAAGTCATGTTGCTGCTGCCCATGAAACAAACATGTTGGAAAGCAATAAACATGTTGACCCCGG
TGAATTCTCAGGCTCTGGATCCCCCGGGTAAGTTTAAACCGCTGATCAGCCTCGACTGTGCCTTCTAGTT
GCCAGCCATCTGTTGTTTGCCCCTCCCCCGTGCCTTCCTTGACCCTGGAAGGTGCCACTCCCACTGTCCT
TTCCTAATAAAATGAGGAAATTGCATCGCATTGTCTGAGTAGGTGTCATTCTATTCTGGGGGGTGGGGTG
GGGCAGGACAGCAAGGGGGAGGATTGGGAAGACAATAGCAGGCATGCTGGGGATGCGGTGGGCTCTATGG
CTTCTGAGGCGGAAAGAACCAGCTGGGGCTCTAGGGGGTATCCCC
[124 nt withheld, positions 1446-1569]
C
[91 nt withheld, positions 1571-1661]
A
[49 nt withheld, positions 1663-1711]
CCTTTGACGTTGGAGTCCACGTTCTTT
[37 nt withheld, positions 1739-1775]
ACCCTATCTCGGTCTATTCTTTTGATTTATAAGGGATTTTGCCGATTTCGGCCTATTGGTTAAAAAATGA
GCTGATTTAACAAAAATTTAACGCGAATTAATTCTGTGGAATGTGTGTCAGTTAGGGTGTGGAAAGTCCC
CAGGCTCCCCAGCAGGCAGAAGTATGCAAAGCATGCATCTCAATTAGTCAGCAACCAGGTGTGGAAAGTC
CCCAGGCTCCCCAGCAGGCAGAAGTATGCAAAGCATGCATCTCAATTAGTCAGCAACCATAGTCCCGCCC
CTAACTCCGCCCATCCCGCCCCTAACTCCGCCCAGTTCCGCCCATTCTCCGCCCCATGGCTGACTAATTT
TTTTTATTTATGCAGAGGCCGAGGCCGCCTCTGCCTCTGAGCTATTCCAGAAGTAGTGAGGAGGCTTTTT
TGGAGGCCTAGGCTTTTGCAAAAAGCTCTCGGGAGCTTGTATATCCATTTTCGGATCTGATCAAGAGACA
GGATGAGGATCGTTTCGCATGATTGAACAAGATGGATTGCACGCAGGTTCTCCGGCCGCTTGGGTGGAGA
GGCTATTCGGCTATGACTGGGCACAACAGACAATCGGCTGCTCTGATGCCGCCGTGTTCCGGCTGTCAGC
GCAGGGGCGCCCGGTTCTTTTTGTCAAGACCGACCTGTCCGGTGCCCTGAATGAACTGCAGGACGAGGCA
GCGCGGCTATCGTGGCTGGCCACGACGGGCGTTCCTTGCGCAGCTGTGCTCGACGTTGTCACTGAAGCGG
GAAGGGACTGGCTGCTATTGGGCGAAGTGCCGGGGCAGGATCTCCTGTCATCTCACCTTGCTCCTGCCGA
GAAAGTATCCATCATGGCTGATGCAATGCGGCGGCTGCATACGCTTGATCCGGCTACCTGCCCATTCGAC
CACCAAGCGAAACATCGCATCGAGCGAGCACGTACTCGGATGGAAGCCGGTCTTGTCGATCAGGATGATC
TGGACGAAGAGCATCAGGGGCTCGCGCCAGCCGAACTGTTCGCCAGGCTCAAGGCGCGCATGCCCGACGG
CGAGGATCTCGTCGTGACCCATGGCGATGCCTGCTTGCCGAATATCATGGTGGAAAATGGCCGCTTTTCT
GGATTCATCGACTGTGGCCGGCTGGGTGTGGCGGACCGCTATCAGGACATAGCGTTGGCTACCCGTGATA
TTGCTGAAGAGCTTGGCGGCGAATGGGCTGACCGCTTCCTCGTGCTTTACGGTATCGCCGCTCCCGATTC
GCAGCGCATCGCCTTCTATCGCCTTCTTGACGAGTTCTTCTGAGCGGGACTCTGGGGTTCGAAATGACCG
ACCAAGCGACGCCCAACCTGCCATCACGAGATTTCGATTCCACCGCCGCCTTCTATGAAAGGTTGGGCTT
CGGAATCGTTTTCCGGGACGCCGGCTGGATGATCCTCCAGCGCGGGGATCTCATGCTGGAGTTCTTCGCC
CACCCCAACTTGTTTATTGCAGCTTATAATGGTTACAAATAAAGCAATAGCATCACAAATTTCACAAATA
AAGCATTTTTTTCACTGCATTCTAGTTGTGGTTTGTCCAAACTCATCAATGTATCTTATCATGTCTGTAT
ACCGTCGACCTCTAGCTAGAGCTTGGCGTAATCATGGTCATAGCTGTTTCCTGTGTGAAATTGTTATCCG
CTCACAATTCCACACAACATACGAGCCGGAAGCATAAAGTGTAAAGCCTGGGGTGCCTAATGAGTGAGCT
AACTCACATTAATTGCGTTGCGCTCACTGCCCGCTTTCCAGTCGGGAAACCTGTCGTGCCAGCTGCATTA
ATGAATCGGCCAACGCGCGGGGAGAGGCGGTTTGCGTATTGGGCGCTCTTCCGCTTCCTCGCTCACTGAC
TCGCTGCGCTCGGTCGTTCGGCTGCGGCGAGCGGTATCAGCTCACTCAAAGGCGGTAATACGGTTATCCA
CAGAATCAGGGGATAACGCAGGAAAGAACATGTGAGCAAAAGGCCAGCAAAAGGCCAGGAACCGTAAAAA
GGCCGCGTTGCTGGCGTTTTTCCATAGGCTCCGCCCCCCTGACGAGCATCACAAAAATCGACGCTCAAGT
CAGAGGTGGCGAAACCCGACAGGACTATAAAGATACCAGGCGTTTCCCCCTGGAAGCTCCCTCGTGCGCT
CTCCTGTTCCGACCCTGCCGCTTACCGGATACCTGTCCGCCTTTCTCCCTTCGGGAAGCGTGGCGCTTTC
TCATAGCTCACGCTGTAGGTATCTCAGTTCGGTGTAGGTCGTTCGCTCCAAGCTGGGCTGTGTGCACGAA
CCCCCCGTTCAGCCCGACCGCTGCGCCTTATCCGGTAACTATCGTCTTGAGTCCAACCCGGTAAGACACG
ACTTATCGCCACTGGCAGCAGCCACTGGTAACAGGATTAGCAGAGCGAGGTATGTAGGCGGTGCTACAGA
GTTCTTGAAGTGGTGGCCTAACTACGGCTACACTAGAAGAACAGTATTTGGTATCTGCGCTCTGCTGAAG
CCAGTTACCTTCGGAAAAAGAGTTGGTAGCTCTTGATCCGGCAAACAAACCACCGCTGGTAGCGGTGGTT
TTTTTGTTTGCAAGCAGCAGATTACGCGCAGAAAAAAAGGATCTCAAGAAGATCCTTTGATCTTTTCTAC
GGGGTCTGACGCTCAGTGGAACGAAAACTCACGTTAAGGGATTTTGGTCATGAGATTATCAAAAAGGATC
TTCACCTAGATCCTTTTAAATTAAAAATGAAGTTTTAAATCAATCTAAAGTATATATGAGTAAACTTGGT
CTGACAGTTACCAATGCTTAATCAGTGAGGCACCTATCTCAGCGATCTGTCTATTTCGTTCATCCATAGT
TGCCTGACTCCCCGTCGTGTAGATAACTACGATACGGGAGGGCTTACCATCTGGCCCCAGTGCTGCAATG
ATACCGCGAGACCCACGCTCACCGGCTCCAGATTTATCAGCAATAAACCAGCCAGCCGGAAGGGCCGAGC
GCAGAAGTGGTCCTGCAACTTTATCCGCCTCCATCCAGTCTATTAATTGTTGCCGGGAAGCTAGAGTAAG
TAGTTCGCCAGTTAATAGTTTGCGCAACGTTGTTGCCATTGCTACAGGCATCGTGGTGTCACGCTCGTCG
TTTGGTATGGCTTCATTCAGCTCCGGTTCCCAACGATCAAGGCGAGTTACATGATCCCCCATGTTGTGCA
AAAAAGCGGTTAGCTCCTTCGGTCCTCCGATCGTTGTCAGAAGTAAGTTGGCCGCAGTGTTATCACTCAT
GGTTATGGCAGCACTGCATAATTCTCTTACTGTCATGCCATCCGTAAGATGCTTTTCTGTGACTGGTGAG
TACTCAACCAAGTCATTCTGAGAATAGTGTATGCGGCGACCGAGTTGCTCTTGCCCGGCGTCAATACGGG
ATAATACCGCGCCACATAGCAGAACTTTAAAAGTGCTCATCATTGGAAAACGTTCTTCGGGGCGAAAACT
CTCAAGGATCTTACCGCTGTTGAGATCCAGTTCGATGTAACCCACTCGTGCACCCAACTGATCTTCAGCA
TCTTTTACTTTCACCAGCGTTTCTGGGTGAGCAAAAACAGGAAGGCAAAATGCCGCAAAAAAGGGAATAA
GGGCGACACGGAAATGTTGAATACTCATACTCTTCCTTTTTCAATATTATTGAAGCATTTATCAGGGTTA
TTGTCTCATGAGCGGATACATATTTGAATGTATTTAGAAAAATAAACAAATAGGGGTTCCGCGCACATTT
CCCCGAAAAGTGCCACCTGACGTCGACGGATCGGGAGATCTCCCGATCCCCTATGGTGCACTCTCAGTAC
AATCTGCTCTGATGCCGCATAGTTAAGCCAGTATCTGCTCCCTGCTTG
