>Addgene plasmid #131182 | pOVC1_AtPIF6_X | depositor partial sequence | sequence record 251442 | pOVC1_AtPIF6_X
ACCATGGCCACCGGTATGATGTTCTTACCAACCGATTATTGTTGCAGGTTAAGCGATCAAGAGTATATGG
AGCTTGTGTTTGAGAATGGCCAGATTCTTGCAAAGGGCCAAAGATCCAACGTTTCTCTGCATAATCAACG
TACCAAATCGATCATGGATTTGTATGAGGCAGAGTATAACGAGGATTTCATGAAGAGTATCATCCATGGT
GGTGGTGGTGCCATCACAAATCTCGGGGACACGCAGGTTGTTCCACAAAGTCATGTTGCTGCTGCCCATG
AAACAAACATGTTGGAAAGCAATAAACATGTTGACCCCGGTGAATTCTCAGGCTCTGGATCCCCCGGGTA
A
